>Addgene plasmid #216673 | pET-hisMBP-rRNaseI | addgene full sequence | sequence record 429652 | Addgene NGS Result
TTCTCATGTTTGACAGCTTATCATCGATAAGCTTTAATGCGGTAGTTTATCACAGTTAAATTGCTAACGC
AGTCAGGCACCGTGTATGAAATCTAACAATGCGCTCATCGTCATCCTCGGCACCGTCACCCTGGATGCTG
TAGGCATAGGCTTGGTTATGCCGGTACTGCCGGGCCTCTTGCGGGATATCGTCCATTCCGACAGCATCGC
CAGTCACTATGGCGTGCTGCTAGCGCTATATGCGTTGATGCAATTTCTATGCGCACCCGTTCTCGGAGCA
CTGTCCGACCGCTTTGGCCGCCGCCCAGTCCTGCTCGCTTCGCTACTTGGAGCCACTATCGACTACGCGA
TCATGGCGACCACACCCGTCCTGTGGATATCCGGATATAGTTCCTCCTTTCAGCAAAAAACCCCTCAAGA
CCCGTTTAGAGGCCCCAAGGGGTTATGCTAGTTATTGCTCAGCGGTGGCAGCAGCCAACTCAGCTTCCTT
TCGGGCTTTGTTAGCAGCCGGATCCTTAGCTAATAATGCGCAGGGACGGGCGTTCTTCTTCCAGGGCGCG
CAGCTGATCTTCCACTTCATCGGTCCAGTAGATATCGTACAGCACCAGCTGCTGTAAAATGCAGCTCGGC
TGTTTCAGGCTTTCCAGCAGTTGCAACACGCCGTTATCGCCCATACAGTTGTTTGACAGATCTAATTCGC
GCAGCGAACGGTTCGCCAGCAGAACGGTCGCCAGGCTGCTGCAACCCGAATCGGTCACATCGCAATCGCC
CAACCACAGCACTCTCAGAACGGTATCCGGATAACCCAGCGCTTTACATAATTCCACAACGCCAGAATCA
CCCAGCGGGTTCGACGACATCTGCAGTTCAAACAGTGAGCTGTTTTTGGTCAGCACGCTGCAAAAATGCG
GGCAGCTGGCGGCGGTCAGGCTGCAGGTTTTCACCCACAGCGATTCCAACTGGCAACCCGGTTCCAATAA
GGATTCACACAGCAGCTGCGCGCCTTCATCTTTCAGTTCATTGCCCGCCAGGCTCAGTTCTTTCAGGCTC
TGTTTCGCACGCAGGACACGGCACAGGTCTTTACAGCCTTCGGCGGTCACGTCACAATCCCACAGCCACA
GGGTGCGCAGGCGACAGGACGGCAGCAGCAGGCCAGAGCATAAAGCGGCGATGCCCGTGTTGCCCAGTTT
GTTACTGCCCAGATCCAGTTCCTGCAGGCTCGCTTTGCTCGCGACAACATCGCACAGATCTTTGCAATTC
GCGGAGGTAATACCACAATTTTCCAGTTTCAGAGACTCCAGCTGACACGCGCTATCTTTCAGACCCTGGC
ACAGGGTGTGGATGCCTGCTTCATGAAAGTCGTTGTTGCTCAGCACCAGTTCTTTAAAATCCGGTTTAAC
GCGCAGCACGCTTGCCAGCGGTTCGCAGCTGGTCGCGGTCAGATTGCAATATTCCAGCTGCAGTTTTTCC
AGACGGCACTGCGGATCGCGTAAGCCTTCGCACAGCAGTTTCAGGCCTTCATCGCCCAGCGGATTATCGT
TCAGATGCAGTTCACGCAGCGTACTTAAGCTACGCAGCACATCCGGTAAGACGCCACAGCCCGCTTCCGT
CAGGCTACAGTTCTGCAGTGACAGTTTCTGAATTTTACACGTCGGGTTCTGGAGGCCCTGCAGGACCAGG
CCAACGCCCGCATCGCCAAGTTCGTTGGTACGCAGACTCAGTTCCGTCAGCGCCGGGTTCGCCTGAATGG
CGCTACGGATATCTTTGCAGCGCACTTCGGTCAGACCGCAATCATCCAGGCGCACCACCTGATACTGCTG
GATCAGCGGCAGCAGTTCGGTCCAGCGGGCATCGCTCAGCTGTTCGCACTGAATATCCAGGCTCATGCCC
TGGAAATACAGGTTCTCGCTAGCGAATTCGGATCCTCCCCTTCCCTCGATCCCGAGGTTGTTGTTATTGT
TATTGTTGTTGTTGTTCGAGCTCGAATTAGTCTGCGCGTCTTTCAGGGCTTCATCGACAGTCTGACGACC
GCTGGCGGCGTTGATCACCGCAGTACGCACGGCATACCAGAAAGCGGACATCTGCGGGATGTTCGGCATG
ATTTCACCTTTCTGGGCGTTTTCCATGGTGGCGGCAATACGTGGATCTTTCGCCAACTCTTCCTCGTAAG
ACTTCAGCGCTACGGCACCCAGCGGTTTGTCTTTATTAACCGCTTCCAGACCTTCATCAGTCAGCAGATA
GTTTTCGAGGAACTCTTTTGCCAGCTCTTTGTTCGGACTGGCGGCGTTAATACCTGCGCTCAGCACGCCA
ACGAACGGTTTGGATGGTTGACCCTTGAAGGTCGGCAGTACCGTTACACCATAATTCACTTTGCTGGTGT
CGATGTTGGACCATGCCCACGGGCCGTTGATGGTCATCGCTGTTTCGCCTTTATTAAAGGCAGCTTCTGC
GATGGAGTAATCGGTGTCTGCATTCATGTGTTTGTTTTTAATCAGGTCAACCAGGAAGGTCAGACCCGCT
TTCGCGCCAGCGTTATCCACGCCCACGTCTTTAATGTCGTACTTGCCGTTTTCATACTTGAACGCATAAC
CCCCGTCAGCAGCAATCAGCGGCCAGGTGAAGTACGGTTCTTGCAGGTTGAACATCAGCGCGCTCTTACC
TTTCGCTTTCAGTTCTTTATCCAGCGCCGGGATCTCTTCCCAGGTTTTTGGCGGGTTCGGCAGCAGATCT
TTGTTATAAATCAGCGATAACGCTTCAACAGCGATCGGGTAAGCAATCAGCTTGCCGTTGTAACGTACGG
CATCCCAGGTAAACGGATACAGCTTGTCCTGGAACGCTTTGTCCGGGGTGATTTCAGCCAACAGGCCAGA
TTGAGCGTAGCCACCAAAGCGGTCGTGTGCCCAGAAGATAATGTCAGGGCCATCGCCAGTTGCCGCAACC
TGTGGGAATTTCTCTTCCAGTTTATCCGGATGCTCAACGGTGACTTTAATTCCGGTATCTTTCTCGAATT
TCTTACCGACTTCAGCGAGACCGTTATAGCCTTTATCGCCGTTAATCCAGATTACCAGTTTACCTTCTTC
GATTTTCATATGGCTGCCGCGCGGCACCAGGCCGCTGCTGTGATGATGATGATGATGGCTGCTGCCCATA
TGTATATCTCCTTCTTAAAGTTAAACAAAATTATTTCTAGAGGGAAACCGTTGTGGTCTCCCTATAGTGA
GTCGTATTAATTTCGCGGGATCGAGATCTCGATCCTCTACGCCGGACGCATCGTGGCCGGCATCACCGGC
GCCACAGGTGCGGTTGCTGGCGCCTATATCGCCGACATCACCGATGGGGAAGATCGGGCTCGCCACTTCG
GGCTCATGAGCGCTTGTTTCGGCGTGGGTATGGTGGCAGGCCCCGTGGCCGGGGGACTGTTGGGCGCCAT
CTCCTTGCATGCACCATTCCTTGCGGCGGCGGTGCTCAACGGCCTCAACCTACTACTGGGCTGCTTCCTA
ATGCAGGAGTCGCATAAGGGAGAGCGTCGACCGATGCCCTTGAGAGCCTTCAACCCAGTCAGCTCCTTCC
GGTGGGCGCGGGGCATGACTATCGTCGCCGCACTTATGACTGTCTTCTTTATCATGCAACTCGTAGGACA
GGTGCCGGCAGCGCTCTGGGTCATTTTCGGCGAGGACCGCTTTCGCTGGAGCGCGACGATGATCGGCCTG
TCGCTTGCGGTATTCGGAATCTTGCACGCCCTCGCTCAAGCCTTCGTCACTGGTCCCGCCACCAAACGTT
TCGGCGAGAAGCAGGCCATTATCGCCGGCATGGCGGCCGACGCGCTGGGCTACGTCTTGCTGGCGTTCGC
GACGCGAGGCTGGATGGCCTTCCCCATTATGATTCTTCTCGCTTCCGGCGGCATCGGGATGCCCGCGTTG
CAGGCCATGCTGTCCAGGCAGGTAGATGACGACCATCAGGGACAGCTTCAAGGATCGCTCGCGGCTCTTA
CCAGCCTAACTTCGATCATTGGACCGCTGATCGTCACGGCGATTTATGCCGCCTCGGCGAGCACATGGAA
CGGGTTGGCATGGATTGTAGGCGCCGCCCTATACCTTGTCTGCCTCCCCGCGTTGCGTCGCGGTGCATGG
AGCCGGGCCACCTCGACCTGAATGGAAGCCGGCGGCACCTCGCTAACGGATTCACCACTCCAAGAATTGG
AGCCAATCAATTCTTGCGGAGAACTGTGAATGCGCAAACCAACCCTTGGCAGAACATATCCATCGCGTCC
GCCATCTCCAGCAGCCGCACGCGGCGCATCTCGGGCAGCGTTGGGTCCTGGCCACGGGTGCGCATGATCG
TGCTCCTGTCGTTGAGGACCCGGCTAGGCTGGCGGGGTTGCCTTACTGGTTAGCAGAATGAATCACCGAT
ACGCGAGCGAACGTGAAGCGACTGCTGCTGCAAAACGTCTGCGACCTGAGCAACAACATGAATGGTCTTC
GGTTTCCGTGTTTCGTAAAGTCTGGAAACGCGGAAGTCAGCGCCCTGCACCATTATGTTCCGGATCTGCA
TCGCAGGATGCTGCTGGCTACCCTGTGGAACACCTACATCTGTATTAACGAAGCGCTGGCATTGACCCTG
AGTGATTTTTCTCTGGTCCCGCCGCATCCATACCGCCAGTTGTTTACCCTCACAACGTTCCAGTAACCGG
GCATGTTCATCATCAGTAACCCGTATCGTGAGCATCCTCTCTCGTTTCATCGGTATCATTACCCCCATGA
ACAGAAATCCCCCTTACACGGAGGCATCAGTGACCAAACAGGAAAAAACCGCCCTTAACATGGCCCGCTT
TATCAGAAGCCAGACATTAACGCTTCTGGAGAAACTCAACGAGCTGGACGCGGATGAACAGGCAGACATC
TGTGAATCGCTTCACGACCACGCTGATGAGCTTTACCGCAGCTGCCTCGCGCGTTTCGGTGATGACGGTG
AAAACCTCTGACACATGCAGCTCCCGGAGACGGTCACAGCTTGTCTGTAAGCGGATGCCGGGAGCAGACA
AGCCCGTCAGGGCGCGTCAGCGGGTGTTGGCGGGTGTCGGGGCGCAGCCATGACCCAGTCACGTAGCGAT
AGCGGAGTGTATACTGGCTTAACTATGCGGCATCAGAGCAGATTGTACTGAGAGTGCACCATTGCGGTGT
GAAATACCGCACAGATGCGTAAGGAGAAAATACCGCATCAGGCGCTCTTCCGCTTCCTCGCTCACTGACT
CGCTGCGCTCGGTCGTTCGGCTGCGGCGAGCGGTATCAGCTCACTCAAAGGCGGTAATACGGTTATCCAC
AGAATCAGGGGATAACGCAGGAAAGAACATGTGAGCAAAAGGCCAGCAAAAGGCCAGGAACCGTAAAAAG
GCCGCGTTGCTGGCGTTTTTCCATAGGCTCCGCCCCCCTGACGAGCATCACAAAAATCGACGCTCAAGTC
AGAGGTGGCGAAACCCGACAGGACTATAAAGATACCAGGCGTTTCCCCCTGGAAGCTCCCTCGTGCGCTC
TCCTGTTCCGACCCTGCCGCTTACCGGATACCTGTCCGCCTTTCTCCCTTCGGGAAGCGTGGCGCTTTCT
CATAGCTCACGCTGTAGGTATCTCAGTTCGGTGTAGGTCGTTCGCTCCAAGCTGGGCTGTGTGCACGAAC
CCCCCGTTCAGCCCGACCGCTGCGCCTTATCCGGTAACTATCGTCTTGAGTCCAACCCGGTAAGACACGA
CTTATCGCCACTGGCAGCAGCCACTGGTAACAGGATTAGCAGAGCGAGGTATGTAGGCGGTGCTACAGAG
TTCTTGAAGTGGTGGCCTAACTACGGCTACACTAGAAGGACAGTATTTGGTATCTGCGCTCTGCTGAAGC
CAGTTACCTTCGGAAAAAGAGTTGGTAGCTCTTGATCCGGCAAACAAACCACCGCTGGTAGCGGTGGTTT
TTTTGTTTGCAAGCAGCAGATTACGCGCAGAAAAAAAGGATCTCAAGAAGATCCTTTGATCTTTTCTACG
GGGTCTGACGCTCAGTGGAACGAAAACTCACGTTAAGGGATTTTGGTCATGAGATTATCAAAAAGGATCT
TCACCTAGATCCTTTTAAATTAAAAATGAAGTTTTAAATCAATCTAAAGTATATATGAGTAAACTTGGTC
TGACAGTTACCAATGCTTAATCAGTGAGGCACCTATCTCAGCGATCTGTCTATTTCGTTCATCCATAGTT
GCCTGACTCCCCGTCGTGTAGATAACTACGATACGGGAGGGCTTACCATCTGGCCCCAGTGCTGCAATGA
TACCGCGAGACCCACGCTCACCGGCTCCAGATTTATCAGCAATAAACCAGCCAGCCGGAAGGGCCGAGCG
CAGAAGTGGTCCTGCAACTTTATCCGCCTCCATCCAGTCTATTAATTGTTGCCGGGAAGCTAGAGTAAGT
AGTTCGCCAGTTAATAGTTTGCGCAACGTTGTTGCCATTGCTGCAGGCATCGTGGTGTCACGCTCGTCGT
TTGGTATGGCTTCATTCAGCTCCGGTTCCCAACGATCAAGGCGAGTTACATGATCCCCCATGTTGTGCAA
AAAAGCGGTTAGCTCCTTCGGTCCTCCGATCGTTGTCAGAAGTAAGTTGGCCGCAGTGTTATCACTCATG
GTTATGGCAGCACTGCATAATTCTCTTACTGTCATGCCATCCGTAAGATGCTTTTCTGTGACTGGTGAGT
ACTCAACCAAGTCATTCTGAGAATAGTGTATGCGGCGACCGAGTTGCTCTTGCCCGGCGTCAACACGGGA
TAATACCGCGCCACATAGCAGAACTTTAAAAGTGCTCATCATTGGAAAACGTTCTTCGGGGCGAAAACTC
TCAAGGATCTTACCGCTGTTGAGATCCAGTTCGATGTAACCCACTCGTGCACCCAACTGATCTTCAGCAT
CTTTTACTTTCACCAGCGTTTCTGGGTGAGCAAAAACAGGAAGGCAAAATGCCGCAAAAAAGGGAATAAG
GGCGACACGGAAATGTTGAATACTCATACTCTTCCTTTTTCAATATTATTGAAGCATTTATCAGGGTTAT
TGTCTCATGAGCGGATACATATTTGAATGTATTTAGAAAAATAAACAAATAGGGGTTCCGCGCACATTTC
CCCGAAAAGTGCCACCTGACGTCTAAGAAACCATTATTATCATGACATTAACCTATAAAAATAGGCGTAT
CACGAGGCCCTTTCGTCTTCAAGAA
Features (pLannotate 1.2.2; 17 found; start..end, strand, type, name):
     10..38      +  promoter       tet promoter: E. coli promoter for tetracycline efflux protein gene
     86..378     +  CDS            TcR (fragment): tetracycline efflux protein; tet; confers resistance to tetracycline
    404..451     -  terminator     T7 terminator: transcription terminator for bacteriophage T7 RNA polymerase
    459..508     -  CDS            SET1 (fragment): solubility-enhancement tag derived from T7 phage gene 10B
    519..1886    -  CDS            Rnh1: RINI_RAT - Also known as Rnh. Experimental evidence at protein level: Swiss-Prot protein existence level 1. Ribonuclease inhibitor which inhibits RNASE1, RNASE2 and ANG. May play a role in redox homeostasis. From Rattus norvegicus (Rat).
   1989..3089    -  CDS            MBP: maltose binding protein from E. coli; malE (mutated); This version of the gene does not encode a signal sequence, so MBP will remain in the cytosol.
   3093..3110    -  CDS            thrombin site: thrombin recognition and cleavage site
   3121..3137    -  CDS            capTEV™ (fragment): composite tag for in vivo biotinylation, TEV protease cleavage, and 6xHis tagging
   3157..3179    -  RBS            RBS: efficient ribosome binding site from bacteriophage T7 gene 10 (Olins and Rangwala, 1989)
   3211..3229    -  promoter       T7 promoter: promoter for bacteriophage T7 RNA polymerase
   3251..4151    +  CDS            TcR (fragment): tetracycline efflux protein; tet; confers resistance to tetracycline
   4393..4773    -  CDS            YPB1_ECOLX: Protein predicted: Swiss-Prot protein existence level 4. From Escherichia coli.
   4790..4981    +  CDS            rop: Rop protein, which maintains plasmids at low copy number; rop
   5083..5222    +  misc_feature   bom: basis of mobility region from pBR322
   5408..5996    -  rep_origin     ori: high-copy-number ColE1/pMB1/pBR322/pUC origin of replication
   6167..7027    -  CDS            AmpR: β-lactamase; bla; confers resistance to ampicillin, carbenicillin, and related antibiotics
   7028..7132    -  promoter       AmpR promoter: bla
