[The description below was written by a language model from this plasmid's Addgene catalogue record and pLannotate feature annotations shown in this document.]
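Description:
pET-hisMBP-rRNaseI is a bacterial expression plasmid built on the pET3c backbone for producing rat ribonuclease inhibitor (Rnh1) in E. coli as a fusion to His-tagged maltose-binding protein. The sequenced plasmid is about 7.2 kb. It retains the pBR322-derived framework typical of early pET vectors: a ColE1/pMB1-type origin with the adjacent rop gene and bom mobilisation region, and a β-lactamase gene with its own promoter for ampicillin selection. The record lists it as high copy, although rop is normally associated with copy-number restraint. The expression cassette interrupts the old tetracycline resistance gene, so only non-functional TcR fragments, along with the tet promoter, flank it.

Expression is driven by a T7 promoter followed by the efficient T7 gene 10 ribosome binding site, so it requires a host supplying T7 RNA polymerase. No lac operator or lacI is annotated. The open reading frame begins with a short segment annotated as a fragment of a composite tag, which most likely corresponds to the 6xHis stretch. This is followed by a thrombin cleavage site, a signal-sequence-free MBP that stays in the cytosol, a roughly 100 bp unannotated linker, and the Rnh1 coding sequence. Because the thrombin site lies upstream of MBP, it would not separate MBP from the inhibitor. A short gene 10-derived fragment and the T7 terminator lie downstream. The insert was made by gene synthesis.

The deposit describes the protein as an oxidation-resistant RNase inhibitor. The His tag supports affinity purification and MBP aids solubility. The associated publication concerns a low-cost single-cell RNA sequencing workflow, which suggests in-house production of the inhibitor as a reagent.
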