Addgene plasmid #216673: pET-hisMBP-rRNaseI
Purpose: Expresses hisMBP-tagged rat oxidation-resistant RNase inhibitor in E. coli hosts
Depositing lab: Po-Min Chiang. Depositing organization: National Cheng Kung University. Publication: USPPAR is a cost-effective, scalable, and highly sensitive single-cell RNA sequencing workflow compatible with diverse specimens. Hsueh YW, Chiang PM. PLoS Biol. 2025 Dec 15;23(12):e3003537. doi: 10.1371/journal.pbio.3003537. eCollection 2025 Dec. PubMed 41396975.
Backbone
  Vector backbone: pET3c
  Backbone size w/o insert (bp): 4604
  Vector type: Bacterial Expression
Growth in bacteria
  Bacterial resistance: Ampicillin, 100 μg/mL
  Growth temperature: 37°C
  Growth strain: NEB Stable
  Copy number: High Copy
Gene/Insert
  Gene/Insert name: ribonuclease inhibitor (alt name: RNaseI)
  Species: R. norvegicus (rat)
  Insert size (bp): 2634
  GenBank ID: CAA44388.1
  Entrez Gene: Rnh1 (a.k.a. Rnh)
  Promoter: T7
  Tag / fusion protein: his-tagged MBP (N terminal on insert)
  Cloning method: Gene Synthesis
  Sequencing primers: 5′ T7 promoter; 3′ T7 terminator
Terms and licenses: Academic/Nonprofit Terms; Industry Terms: Not Available to Industry
How to cite: pET-hisMBP-rRNaseI was a gift from Po-Min Chiang (Addgene plasmid # 216673 ; http://n2t.net/addgene:216673 ; RRID:Addgene_216673)
